Addgene plasmid #166692: pAAV-RHO-IntC-dCas9C-VPR-polyA
Purpose: Express C-terminal part of split dCas9-VPR
Depositing lab: Stylianos Michalakis. Depositing organization: Ludwig-Maximilians-Universitaet Muenchen (LMU). Publication: A gene therapy for inherited blindness using dCas9-VPR-mediated transcriptional activation. Bohm S, Splith V, Riedmayr LM, Rotzer RD, Gasparoni G, Nordstrom KJV, Wagner JE, Hinrichsmeyer KS, Walter J, Wahl-Schott C, Fenske S, Biel M, Michalakis S, Becirovic E. Sci Adv. 2020 Aug 19;6(34):eaba5614. doi: 10.1126/sciadv.aba5614. eCollection 2020 Aug. PubMed 32875106.
Backbone
  Vector backbone: pAAV
  Backbone size w/o insert (bp): 3530
  Total vector size (bp): 7343
  Vector type: Mammalian Expression, AAV, CRISPR
Growth in bacteria
  Bacterial resistance: Ampicillin, 100 μg/mL
  Growth temperature: 37°C
  Growth strain: NEB Stable
  Copy number: Unknown
Gene/Insert
  Gene/Insert name: IntC-dCas9C-VPR
  Species: Streptococcus pygenes
  Insert size (bp): 3820
  Promoter: short human rhodopsin promoter
  Cloning method: Gibson Cloning
  Sequencing primers: 5′ GGGGGGGTCAGAACCCAGAG; 3′ AATTCGCCCTTAACTCGAGA
Resource information
  A portion of this plasmid was derived from a plasmid made by: pAAV-CMV-Cas9C-VPR, Addgene plasmid 80933
Terms and licenses: Academic/Nonprofit Terms; Industry Terms: Not Available to Industry
How to cite: pAAV-RHO-IntC-dCas9C-VPR-polyA was a gift from Stylianos Michalakis (Addgene plasmid # 166692 ; http://n2t.net/addgene:166692 ; RRID:Addgene_166692)
