[The description below was written by a language model from this plasmid's Addgene catalogue record and pLannotate feature annotations shown in this document.]
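Description:
pAAV-RHO-IntC-dCas9C-VPR-polyA is an AAV transfer plasmid of about 7.3 kb that carries the C-terminal half of a split, intein-reconstituted dCas9-VPR transcriptional activator. It is built on a pAAV backbone and propagated in E. coli through a high-copy ColE1/pUC-type origin with ampicillin selection (AmpR). An f1 origin and remnants of a lac/lacZα cloning region are also annotated in the backbone. The recommended recombination-deficient growth strain fits the presence of two AAV2 inverted terminal repeats. These flank the expression cassette and allow it to be packaged into recombinant AAV particles.

Between the ITRs, the catalogue lists a short human rhodopsin promoter, which would direct expression to rod photoreceptors, although the automated feature table does not annotate this promoter. The open reading frame begins with a segment matching Synechocystis DnaB, which corresponds to the C-terminal split intein (IntC) in the plasmid name. It continues into a fragment of Streptococcus pyogenes Cas9 of roughly 2 kb; the table labels this simply as Cas9, and its nuclease-dead status comes from the catalogue name. Downstream lies the tripartite VPR activator, made up of VP16-derived repeats, the activation region of human RELA/p65 and the Epstein-Barr virus Rta activation domain. A compact synthetic poly(A) signal ends the cassette, and a Gateway attB1 scar lies between Cas9 and VPR.

Full-length dCas9-VPR exceeds AAV packaging capacity, so this construct is meant to be co-delivered with a partner vector encoding the N-terminal half fused to the complementary intein. Protein trans-splicing then rebuilds the complete activator. No guide RNA cassette is annotated here. The associated work applied this system to transcriptional gene activation as a therapy approach for inherited blindness.
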