Features (pLannotate 1.2.2; 18 found; start..end, strand, type, name):
      2..94      +  CDS            lacI (fragment): lac repressor; lacI; The lac repressor binds to the lac operator to inhibit transcription in E. coli. This inhibition can be relieved by adding lactose or isopropyl-β-D-thiogalactopyranoside (IPTG).
    107..128     +  protein_bind   CAP binding site: CAP binding activates transcription in the presence of cAMP. E. coli catabolite activator protein
    143..173     +  promoter       lac promoter: promoter for the E. coli lac operon
    181..197     +  protein_bind   lac operator: The lac repressor binds to the lac operator to inhibit transcription in E. coli. This inhibition can be relieved by adding lactose or isopropyl-β-D-thiogalactopyranoside (IPTG). lac repressor encoded by lacI
    258..388     -  repeat_region  AAV2 ITR (fragment): inverted terminal repeat of adeno-associated virus serotype 2 inverted
    724..882     +  CDS            dnaB (fragment): DNAB_SYNY3 - Experimental evidence at protein level: Swiss-Prot protein existence level 1. Participates in initiation and elongation during chromosome replication; it exhibits DNA-dependent ATPase activity. From Synechocystis sp. (strain PCC 6803 / Kazusa).
    865..2829    +  CDS            Cas9 (fragment): Cas9 (Csn1) endonuclease from the Streptococcus pyogenes Type II CRISPR/Cas system generates RNA-guided double strand breaks in DNA
   2899..2923    +  protein_bind   attB1: mutant version of attB; recombination site for the Gateway® BP reaction BP Clonase™
   3073..3089    +  CDS            VP96 (fragment): 6 tandem repeats of the minimal activation domain of herpes simplex virus VP16 (Cheng et al., 2013)
   3154..3933    +  CDS            RELA (fragment): TF65_HUMAN - Also known as NFKB3. Experimental evidence at protein level: Swiss-Prot protein existence level 1. NF-kappa-B is a pleiotropic transcription factor present in almost all cell types and is the endpoint of a series of signal transduction events that are initiated by a vast array of stimuli related to many biological processes such as inflammation, immunity, differentiation, cell growth, tumorigenesis and apoptosis. NF-kappa-B is a homo- or heterodimeric complex formed by the Rel-like domain- containing proteins RELA/p65, RELB, NFKB1/p105, NFKB1/p50, REL and NFKB2/p52. The heterodime
   3952..4521    +  CDS            Rta AD: transcriptional activation domain from the human herpesvirus 4 (Epstein-Barr virus) replication and transcription activator Rta/BRLF1 (Hardwick et al., 1992; Chavez et al., 2015)
   4526..4573    +  polyA_signal   poly(A) signal: synthetic polyadenylation signal
   4661..4791    +  repeat_region  AAV2 ITR (fragment): inverted terminal repeat of adeno-associated virus serotype 2 inverted
   4805..4962    +  CDS            lacZα (fragment): LacZα fragment of β-galactosidase; lacZ fragment
   4967..5395    +  rep_origin     f1 ori (sequence partly withheld): f1 bacteriophage origin of replication; arrow indicates direction of (+) strand synthesis
   5448..5552    +  promoter       AmpR promoter: bla
   5553..6413    +  CDS            AmpR: β-lactamase; bla; confers resistance to ampicillin, carbenicillin, and related antibiotics
   6584..7172    +  rep_origin     ori: high-copy-number ColE1/pMB1/pBR322/pUC origin of replication
>Addgene plasmid #166692 | pAAV-RHO-IntC-dCas9C-VPR-polyA | addgene full sequence | sequence record 331105 | Addgene NGS Result
AGCGCCCAATACGCAAACCGCCTCTCCCCGCGCGTTGGCCGATTCATTAATGCAGCTGGCACGACAGGTT
TCCCGACTGGAAAGCGGGCAGTGAGCGCAACGCAATTAATGTGAGTTAGCTCACTCATTAGGCACCCCAG
GCTTTACACTTTATGCTTCCGGCTCGTATGTTGTGTGGAATTGTGAGCGGATAACAATTTCACACAGGAA
ACAGCTATGACCATGATTACGCCAGATTTAATTAAGGCCTTAATTAGGCTGCGCGCTCGCTCGCTCACTG
AGGCCGCCCGGGCAAAGCCCGGGCGTCGGGCGACCTTTGGTCGCCCGGCCTCAGTGAGCGAGCGAGCGCG
CAGAGAGGGAGTGGCCAACTCCATCACTAGGGGTTCCTTGTAGTTAATGATTAACCCGCCATGCTACTTA
TCTACGTAGCCATGCTCTAGGAAGATCGGAATTCGCCCTTAAGGGCGCGCCGTTTAAATAGCTAGCCCTC
TCCTCCCTGACCTCAGGCTTCCTCCTAGTGTCACCTTGGCCCCTCTTAGAAGCCAATTAGGCCCTCAGTT
TCTGCAGCGGGGATTAATATGATTATGAACACCCCCAATCTCCCAGATGCTGATTCAGCCAGGAGCTTAG
GAGGGGGAGGTCACTTTATAAGGGTCTGGGGGGGTCAGAACCCAGAGTCATCGGTACCACCGGTCGACTA
GAGGATCCATGGCGGCGGCGTGCCCGGAACTGCGTCAGCTGGCGCAGAGCGATGTGTATTGGGATCCGAT
TGTGAGCATTGAACCGGATGGCGTGGAAGAAGTGTTTGATCTGACCGTGCCGGGCCCGCATAACTTTGTG
GCGAACGATATTATTGCGCATAACTCTGGCCAGGGGGACAGTCTTCACGAGCACATCGCTAATCTTGCAG
GTAGCCCAGCTATCAAAAAGGGAATACTGCAGACCGTTAAGGTCGTGGATGAACTCGTCAAAGTAATGGG
AAGGCATAAGCCCGAGAATATCGTTATCGAGATGGCCCGAGAGAACCAAACTACCCAGAAGGGACAGAAG
AACAGTAGGGAAAGGATGAAGAGGATTGAAGAGGGTATAAAAGAACTGGGGTCCCAAATCCTTAAGGAAC
ACCCAGTTGAAAACACCCAGCTTCAGAATGAGAAGCTCTACCTGTACTACCTGCAGAACGGCAGGGACAT
GTACGTGGATCAGGAACTGGACATCAATCGGCTCTCCGACTACGACGTGGATGCTATCGTGCCCCAGTCT
TTTCTCAAAGATGATTCTATTGATAATAAAGTGTTGACAAGATCCGATAAAAATAGAGGGAAGAGTGATA
ACGTCCCCTCAGAAGAAGTTGTCAAGAAAATGAAAAATTATTGGCGGCAGCTGCTGAACGCCAAACTGAT
CACACAACGGAAGTTCGATAATCTGACTAAGGCTGAACGAGGTGGCCTGTCTGAGTTGGATAAAGCCGGC
TTCATCAAAAGGCAGCTTGTTGAGACACGCCAGATCACCAAGCACGTGGCCCAAATTCTCGATTCACGCA
TGAACACCAAGTACGATGAAAATGACAAACTGATTCGAGAGGTGAAAGTTATTACTCTGAAGTCTAAGCT
GGTCTCAGATTTCAGAAAGGACTTTCAGTTTTATAAGGTGAGAGAGATCAACAATTACCACCATGCGCAT
GATGCCTACCTGAATGCAGTGGTAGGCACTGCACTTATCAAAAAATATCCCAAGCTTGAATCTGAATTTG
TTTACGGAGACTATAAAGTGTACGATGTTAGGAAAATGATCGCAAAGTCTGAGCAGGAAATAGGCAAGGC
CACCGCTAAGTACTTCTTTTACAGCAATATTATGAATTTTTTCAAGACCGAGATTACACTGGCCAATGGA
GAGATTCGGAAGCGACCACTTATCGAAACAAACGGAGAAACAGGAGAAATCGTGTGGGACAAGGGTAGGG
ATTTCGCGACAGTCCGGAAGGTCCTGTCCATGCCGCAGGTGAACATCGTTAAAAAGACCGAAGTACAGAC
CGGAGGCTTCTCCAAGGAAAGTATCCTCCCGAAAAGGAACAGCGACAAGCTGATCGCACGCAAAAAAGAT
TGGGACCCCAAGAAATACGGCGGATTCGATTCTCCTACAGTCGCTTACAGTGTACTGGTTGTGGCCAAAG
TGGAGAAAGGGAAGTCTAAAAAACTCAAAAGCGTCAAGGAACTGCTGGGCATCACAATCATGGAGCGATC
AAGCTTCGAAAAAAACCCCATCGACTTTCTCGAGGCGAAAGGATATAAAGAGGTCAAAAAAGACCTCATC
ATTAAGCTTCCCAAGTACTCTCTCTTTGAGCTTGAAAACGGCCGGAAACGAATGCTCGCTAGTGCGGGCG
AGCTGCAGAAAGGTAACGAGCTGGCACTGCCCTCTAAATACGTTAATTTCTTGTATCTGGCCAGCCACTA
TGAAAAGCTCAAAGGGTCTCCCGAAGATAATGAGCAGAAGCAGCTGTTCGTGGAACAACACAAACACTAC
CTTGATGAGATCATCGAGCAAATAAGCGAATTCTCCAAAAGAGTGATCCTCGCCGACGCTAACCTCGATA
AGGTGCTTTCTGCTTACAATAAGCACAGGGATAAGCCCATCAGGGAGCAGGCAGAAAACATTATCCACTT
GTTTACTCTGACCAACTTGGGCGCGCCTGCAGCCTTCAAGTACTTCGACACCACCATAGACAGAAAGCGG
TACACCTCTACAAAGGAGGTCCTGGACGCCACACTGATTCATCAGTCAATTACGGGGCTCTATGAAACAA
GAATCGACCTCTCTCAGCTCGGTGGAGACAGCAGGGCTGACCCCAAGAAGAAGAGGAAGGTGTCGCCAGG
GATCCGTCGACTTGACGCGTTGATATCAACAAGTTTGTACAAAAAAGCAGGCTACAAAGAGGCCAGCGGT
TCCGGACGGGCTGACGCATTGGACGATTTTGATCTGGATATGCTGGGAAGTGACGCCCTCGATGATTTTG
ACCTTGACATGCTTGGTTCGGATGCCCTTGATGACTTTGACCTCGACATGCTCGGCAGTGACGCCCTTGA
TGATTTCGACCTGGACATGCTGATTAACTCTAGAAGTTCCGGATCTCCGAAAAAGAAACGCAAAGTTGGT
AGCCAGTACCTGCCCGACACCGACGACCGGCACCGGATCGAGGAAAAGCGGAAGCGGACCTACGAGACAT
TCAAGAGCATCATGAAGAAGTCCCCCTTCAGCGGCCCCACCGACCCTAGACCTCCACCTAGAAGAATCGC
CGTGCCCAGCAGATCCAGCGCCAGCGTGCCAAAACCTGCCCCCCAGCCTTACCCCTTCACCAGCAGCCTG
AGCACCATCAACTACGACGAGTTCCCTACCATGGTGTTCCCCAGCGGCCAGATCTCTCAGGCCTCTGCTC
TGGCTCCAGCCCCTCCTCAGGTGCTGCCTCAGGCTCCTGCTCCTGCACCAGCTCCAGCCATGGTGTCTGC
ACTGGCTCAGGCACCAGCACCCGTGCCTGTGCTGGCTCCTGGACCTCCACAGGCTGTGGCTCCACCAGCC
CCTAAACCTACACAGGCCGGCGAGGGCACACTGTCTGAAGCTCTGCTGCAGCTGCAGTTCGACGACGAGG
ATCTGGGAGCCCTGCTGGGAAACAGCACCGATCCTGCCGTGTTCACCGACCTGGCCAGCGTGGACAACAG
CGAGTTCCAGCAGCTGCTGAACCAGGGCATCCCTGTGGCCCCTCACACCACCGAGCCCATGCTGATGGAA
TACCCCGAGGCCATCACCCGGCTCGTGACAGGCGCTCAGAGGCCTCCTGATCCAGCTCCTGCCCCTCTGG
GAGCACCAGGCCTGCCTAATGGACTGCTGTCTGGCGACGAGGACTTCAGCTCTATCGCCGATATGGATTT
CTCAGCCTTGCTGGGCTCTGGCAGCGGCAGCCGGGATTCCAGGGAAGGGATGTTTTTGCCGAAGCCTGAG
GCCGGCTCCGCTATTAGTGACGTGTTTGAGGGCCGCGAGGTGTGCCAGCCAAAACGAATCCGGCCATTTC
ATCCTCCAGGAAGTCCATGGGCCAACCGCCCACTCCCCGCCAGCCTCGCACCAACACCAACCGGTCCAGT
ACATGAGCCAGTCGGGTCACTGACCCCGGCACCAGTCCCTCAGCCACTGGATCCAGCGCCCGCAGTGACT
CCCGAGGCCAGTCACCTGTTGGAGGATCCCGATGAAGAGACGAGCCAGGCTGTCAAAGCCCTTCGGGAGA
TGGCCGATACTGTGATTCCCCAGAAGGAAGAGGCTGCAATCTGTGGCCAAATGGACCTTTCCCATCCGCC
CCCAAGGGGCCATCTGGATGAGCTGACAACCACACTTGAGTCCATGACCGAGGATCTGAACCTGGACTCA
CCCCTGACCCCGGAATTGAACGAGATTCTGGATACCTTCCTGAACGACGAGTGCCTCTTGCATGCCATGC
ATATCAGCACAGGACTGTCCATCTTCGACACATCTCTGTTTTGACAATAAAATATCTTTATTTTCATTAC
ATCTGTGTGTTGGTTTTTTGTGTCTCGAGTTAAGGGCGAATTCCCGATAAGGATCTTCCTAGAGCATGGC
TACGTAGATAAGTAGCATGGCGGGTTAATCATTAACTACAAGGAACCCCTAGTGATGGAGTTGGCCACTC
CCTCTCTGCGCGCTCGCTCGCTCACTGAGGCCGGGCGACCAAAGGTCGCCCGACGCCCGGGCTTTGCCCG
GGCGGCCTCAGTGAGCGAGCGAGCGCGCAGCCTTAATTAACCTAATTCACTGGCCGTCGTTTTACAACGT
CGTGACTGGGAAAACCCTGGCGTTACCCAACTTAATCGCCTTGCAGCACATCCCCCTTTCGCCAGCTGGC
GTAATAGCGAAGAGGCCCGCACCGATCGCCCTTCCCAACAGTTGCGCAGCCTGAATGGCGAATGGG
[124 nt withheld, positions 4967-5090]
C
[91 nt withheld, positions 5092-5182]
A
[49 nt withheld, positions 5184-5232]
CCTTTGACGTTGGAGTCCACGTTCTTT
[37 nt withheld, positions 5260-5296]
ACCCTATCTCGGTCTATTCTTTTGATTTATAAGGGATTTTGCCGATTTCGGCCTATTGGTTAAAAAATGA
GCTGATTTAACAAAAATTTAACGCGAATTTTAACAAAATATTAACGCTTACAATTTAGGTGGCACTTTTC
GGGGAAATGTGCGCGGAACCCCTATTTGTTTATTTTTCTAAATACATTCAAATATGTATCCGCTCATGAG
ACAATAACCCTGATAAATGCTTCAATAATATTGAAAAAGGAAGAGTATGAGTATTCAACATTTCCGTGTC
GCCCTTATTCCCTTTTTTGCGGCATTTTGCCTTCCTGTTTTTGCTCACCCAGAAACGCTGGTGAAAGTAA
AAGATGCTGAAGATCAGTTGGGTGCACGAGTGGGTTACATCGAACTGGATCTCAACAGCGGTAAGATCCT
TGAGAGTTTTCGCCCCGAAGAACGTTTTCCAATGATGAGCACTTTTAAAGTTCTGCTATGTGGCGCGGTA
TTATCCCGTATTGACGCCGGGCAAGAGCAACTCGGTCGCCGCATACACTATTCTCAGAATGACTTGGTTG
AGTACTCACCAGTCACAGAAAAGCATCTTACGGATGGCATGACAGTAAGAGAATTATGCAGTGCTGCCAT
AACCATGAGTGATAACACTGCGGCCAACTTACTTCTGACAACGATCGGAGGACCGAAGGAGCTAACCGCT
TTTTTGCACAACATGGGGGATCATGTAACTCGCCTTGATCGTTGGGAACCGGAGCTGAATGAAGCCATAC
CAAACGACGAGCGTGACACCACGATGCCTGTAGCAATGGCAACAACGTTGCGCAAACTATTAACTGGCGA
ACTACTTACTCTAGCTTCCCGGCAACAATTAATAGACTGGATGGAGGCGGATAAAGTTGCAGGACCACTT
CTGCGCTCGGCCCTTCCGGCTGGCTGGTTTATTGCTGATAAATCTGGAGCCGGTGAGCGTGGGTCTCGCG
GTATCATTGCAGCACTGGGGCCAGATGGTAAGCCCTCCCGTATCGTAGTTATCTACACGACGGGGAGTCA
GGCAACTATGGATGAACGAAATAGACAGATCGCTGAGATAGGTGCCTCACTGATTAAGCATTGGTAACTG
TCAGACCAAGTTTACTCATATATACTTTAGATTGATTTAAAACTTCATTTTTAATTTAAAAGGATCTAGG
TGAAGATCCTTTTTGATAATCTCATGACCAAAATCCCTTAACGTGAGTTTTCGTTCCACTGAGCGTCAGA
CCCCGTAGAAAAGATCAAAGGATCTTCTTGAGATCCTTTTTTTCTGCGCGTAATCTGCTGCTTGCAAACA
AAAAAACCACCGCTACCAGCGGTGGTTTGTTTGCCGGATCAAGAGCTACCAACTCTTTTTCCGAAGGTAA
CTGGCTTCAGCAGAGCGCAGATACCAAATACTGTTCTTCTAGTGTAGCCGTAGTTAGGCCACCACTTCAA
GAACTCTGTAGCACCGCCTACATACCTCGCTCTGCTAATCCTGTTACCAGTGGCTGCTGCCAGTGGCGAT
AAGTCGTGTCTTACCGGGTTGGACTCAAGACGATAGTTACCGGATAAGGCGCAGCGGTCGGGCTGAACGG
GGGGTTCGTGCACACAGCCCAGCTTGGAGCGAACGACCTACACCGAACTGAGATACCTACAGCGTGAGCT
ATGAGAAAGCGCCACGCTTCCCGAAGGGAGAAAGGCGGACAGGTATCCGGTAAGCGGCAGGGTCGGAACA
GGAGAGCGCACGAGGGAGCTTCCAGGGGGAAACGCCTGGTATCTTTATAGTCCTGTCGGGTTTCGCCACC
TCTGACTTGAGCGTCGATTTTTGTGATGCTCGTCAGGGGGGCGGAGCCTATGGAAAAACGCCAGCAACGC
GGCCTTTTTACGGTTCCTGGCCTTTTGCTGGCCTTTTGCTCACATGTTCTTTCCTGCGTTATCCCCTGAT
TCTGTGGATAACCGTATTACCGCCTTTGAGTGAGCTGATACCGCTCGCCGCAGCCGAACGACCGAGCGCA
GCGAGTCAGTGAGCGAGGAAGCGGAAG
